Addgene plasmid #172785: pLBC0071
Purpose: Level 0 module containing CT_nVenus
Depositing lab: Benjamin Field. Depositing organization: CNRS DR12, Delegation Provence et Corse. Publication: MoBiFC: development of a modular bimolecular fluorescence complementation toolkit for the analysis of chloroplast protein-protein interactions. Velay F, Soula M, Mehrez M, Belbachir C, D'Alessandro S, Laloi C, Crete P, Field B. Plant Methods. 2022 May 26;18(1):69. doi: 10.1186/s13007-022-00902-1. PubMed 35619173.
Backbone
  Vector backbone: pAGM130
  Backbone manufacturer: Engler et al. 2014
  Vector type: Synthetic Biology
Growth in bacteria
  Bacterial resistance: Spectinomycin, 50 μg/mL
  Growth temperature: 37°C
  Growth strain: DH5alpha
  Copy number: High Copy
Gene/Insert
  Gene/Insert name: Spacer+NtVenus 1-210 STOP pAGM1301 (CT)
  Species: Aequorea victoria
  Mutation: no
  Cloning method: Restriction Enzyme; 5′ cloning site Unknown (unknown if destroyed)
Terms and licenses: Academic/Nonprofit Terms; Industry Terms: Not Available to Industry
Depositor comments: Please visit https://www.biorxiv.org/content/10.1101/2021.03.01.433373v1 for bioRxiv preprint.
How to cite: pLBC0071 was a gift from Benjamin Field (Addgene plasmid # 172785 ; http://n2t.net/addgene:172785 ; RRID:Addgene_172785)
