[The description below was written by a language model from this plasmid's Addgene catalogue record and pLannotate feature annotations shown in this document.]
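Description:
pLBC0071 is a small (about 2.9 kb) Level 0 part plasmid for modular, Golden Gate/MoClo-style assembly. It belongs to the MoBiFC toolkit, which was developed for bimolecular fluorescence complementation analysis of protein–protein interactions in chloroplasts. The backbone field reads pAGM130, while the insert name refers to pAGM1301, the acceptor for C-terminal tag (CT) position modules, so the shorter name is probably a truncation. The plasmid is maintained in E. coli on a high-copy ColE1/pUC-type origin. Selection is by spectinomycin through the aadA aminoglycoside adenylyltransferase gene, which lies downstream of a bla-type promoter. The short integrase, gentamicin acetyltransferase and lacI fragments flagged in the annotation appear to be non-functional remnants of the resistance cassette and the original cloning region, not working elements.

The payload is a spacer followed by the N-terminal portion of the yellow fluorescent protein Venus (residues 1–210, derived from Aequorea victoria GFP), ending in a stop codon. This matches the 630 bp mVenus fragment in the feature table. The module carries no promoter or terminator of its own. It is a coding part designed to be fused in frame to the C-terminus of a protein of interest when combined with promoter, coding-sequence and terminator modules in a higher-level transcription unit. The nVenus fragment is not expected to fluoresce by itself. Signal is reconstituted when a partner protein carrying the complementary C-terminal Venus fragment is brought close to it, which reports the interaction in vivo. The record does not state the flanking type IIS sites or the fusion overhangs.
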