Features (pLannotate 1.2.2; 7 found; start..end, strand, type, name):
    110..214     +  promoter       AmpR promoter: bla
    205..285     -  CDS            int (fragment): INT2_ECOLX - Protein inferred from homology: Swiss-Prot protein existence level 3. Putative integrase believed to be involved in the insertion of antibiotic resistance genes into plasmids and transposons. From Escherichia coli.
    373..429     +  CDS            GmR (fragment): gentamycin acetyltransferase; aacC1; confers resistance to gentamycin
    436..1224    +  CDS            aadA: S3AD_ECOLX - Experimental evidence at protein level: Swiss-Prot protein existence level 1. Mediates bacterial resistance to the antibiotics streptomycin and spectinomycin. From Escherichia coli.
   1398..1986    +  rep_origin     ori: high-copy-number ColE1/pMB1/pBR322/pUC origin of replication
   2169..2218    +  CDS            lacI (fragment): lac repressor; lacI; The lac repressor binds to the lac operator to inhibit transcription in E. coli. This inhibition can be relieved by adding lactose or isopropyl-β-D-thiogalactopyranoside (IPTG).
   2253..2882    +  CDS            mVenus (fragment): mVenus is a basic (constitutively fluorescent) yellow fluorescent protein published in 2006, derived from Aequorea victoria. It is reported to be a rapidly-maturing monomer with moderate acid sensitivity.
>Addgene plasmid #172785 | pLBC0071 | addgene full sequence | sequence record 346123 | Addgene NGS Result
GTGGCTCTTCAGTGGACGAAAGGGCCTCGTGATACGCCTATTTTTATAGGTTAATGTCATGATAATAATG
GTTTCTTAGACGTCAGGTGGCACTTTTCGGGGAAATGTGCGCGGAACCCCTATTTGTTTATTTTTCTAAA
TACATTCAAATATGTATCCGCTCATGAGACAATAACCCTGATAAATGCTTCAATAATATTGAAAAAGGAA
GAGTATGCGCTCACGCAACTGGTCCAGAACCTTGACCGAACGCAGCGGTGGTAACGGCGCAGTGGCGGTT
TTCATGGCTTGTTATGACTGTTTTTTTTTGGGGTACAGTCTATGCCTCGGGCATCCAAGCAGCAAGCGCG
TTACGCCGTGGGTCGATGTTTGATGTTATGGAGCAGCAACGATGTTACGCAGCAGGGCAGTCGCCCTAAA
ACAAAGTTAAACATCATGAGGGAAGCGGTGATCGCCGAAGTATCGACTCAACTATCAGAGGTAGTTGGCG
TCATCGAGCGCCATCTCGAACCGACGTTGCTGGCCGTACATTTGTACGGCTCCGCAGTGGATGGCGGCCT
GAAGCCACACAGCGATATTGATTTGCTGGTTACGGTGACCGTAAGGCTTGATGAAACAACGCGGCGAGCT
TTGATCAACGACCTTTTGGAAACTTCGGCTTCCCCTGGAGAGAGCGAGATTCTCCGCGCTGTAGAAGTCA
CCATTGTTGTGCACGACGACATCATTCCGTGGCGTTATCCAGCTAAGCGCGAACTGCAATTTGGAGAATG
GCAGCGCAATGACATTCTTGCAGGTATCTTCGAGCCAGCCACGATCGACATTGATCTGGCTATCTTGCTG
ACAAAAGCAAGAGAACATAGCGTTGCCTTGGTAGGTCCAGCGGCGGAGGAACTCTTTGATCCGGTTCCTG
AACAGGATCTATTTGAGGCGCTAAATGAAACCTTAACGCTATGGAACTCGCCGCCCGACTGGGCTGGCGA
TGAGCGAAATGTAGTGCTTACGTTGTCCCGCATTTGGTACAGCGCAGTAACCGGCAAAATCGCGCCGAAG
GATGTCGCTGCCGACTGGGCAATGGAGCGCCTGCCGGCCCAGTATCAGCCCGTCATACTTGAAGCTAGAC
AGGCTTATCTTGGACAAGAAGAAGATCGCTTGGCCTCGCGCGCAGATCAGTTGGAAGAATTTGTCCATTA
CGTAAAAGGCGAGATCACCAAGGTAGTCGGCAAATAACTGTCAGACCAAGTTTACTCATATATACTTTAG
ATTGATTTAAAACTTCATTTTTAATTTAAAAGGATCTAGGTGAAGATCCTTTTTGATAATCTCATGACCA
AAATCCCTTAACGTGAGTTTTCGTTCCACTGAGCGTCAGACCCCGTAGAAAAGATCAAAGGATCTTCTTG
AGATCCTTTTTTTCTGCGCGTAATCTGCTGCTTGCAAACAAAAAAACCACCGCTACCAGCGGTGGTTTGT
TTGCCGGATCAAGAGCTACCAACTCTTTTTCCGAAGGTAACTGGCTTCAGCAGAGCGCAGATACCAAATA
CTGTTCTTCTAGTGTAGCCGTAGTTAGGCCACCACTTCAAGAACTCTGTAGCACCGCCTACATACCTCGC
TCTGCTAATCCTGTTACCAGTGGCTGCTGCCAGTGGCGATAAGTCGTGTCTTACCGGGTTGGACTCAAGA
CGATAGTTACCGGATAAGGCGCAGCGGTCGGGCTGAACGGGGGGTTCGTGCACACAGCCCAGCTTGGAGC
GAACGACCTACACCGAACTGAGATACCTACAGCGTGAGCTATGAGAAAGCGCCACGCTTCCCGAAGGGAG
AAAGGCGGACAGGTATCCGGTAAGCGGCAGGGTCGGAACAGGAGAGCGCACGAGGGAGCTTCCAGGGGGA
AACGCCTGGTATCTTTATAGTCCTGTCGGGTTTCGCCACCTCTGACTTGAGCGTCGATTTTTGTGATGCT
CGTCAGGGGGGCGGAGCCTATGGAAAAACGCCAGCAACGCGGCCTTTTTACGGTTCCTGGCCTTTTGCTG
GCCTTTTGCTCACATGTTCTTTCCTGCGTTATCCCCTGATTCTGTGGATAACCGTATTACCGCCTTTGAG
TGAGCTGATACCGCTCGCCGCAGCCGAACGACCGAGCGCAGCGAGTCAGTGAGCGAGGAAGCGGAAGAGC
GCCCAATACGCAAACCGCCTCTCCCCGCGCGTTGGCCGATTCATTAATCACTCTGTGGTCTCATTCGAGA
TCTATTGCTACTGTGAGCAAGGGCGAGGAGCTGTTCACCGGGGTGGTGCCCATCCTGGTCGAGCTGGACG
GCGACGTAAACGGCCACAAGTTCAGCGTGTCCGGCGAGGGCGAGGGCGATGCCACCTACGGCAAGCTGAC
CCTGAAGCTGATCTGCACCACCGGCAAGCTGCCCGTGCCCTGGCCCACCCTCGTGACCACCCTGGGCTAC
GGCCTGCAGTGCTTCGCCCGCTACCCCGACCACATGAAGCAGCACGACTTCTTCAAGTCCGCCATGCCCG
AAGGCTACGTCCAGGAGCGCACCATCTTCTTCAAGGACGACGGCAACTACAAGACCCGCGCCGAGGTGAA
GTTCGAGGGCGACACCCTGGTGAACCGCATCGAGCTGAAGGGCATCGACTTCAAGGAGGACGGCAACATC
CTGGGGCACAAGCTGGAGTACAACTACAACAGCCACAACGTCTATATCACCGCCGACAAGCAGAAGAACG
GCATCAAGGCCAACTTCAAGATCCGCCACAACATCGAGGACGGCGGCGTGCAGCTCGCCGACCACTACCA
GCAGAACACCCCCATCGGCGACGGCCCCGTGCTGCTGCCCGACAACCACTACCTGAGCTACCAGTCCAAG
CTGAGCAAGGATTGAGCTTTGAGACCACGAA
